>Addgene plasmid #188807 | pCDF-KpAvs4 | addgene full sequence | sequence record 369871 | Addgene NGS Result
CACCTGGGGAGGTGGTTTGATCGAAGGTTAAGCAGTTCCCCAACTGACTTAACCTTCGAAAAAACCACCT
GGGGAGGTGGTTTGATCGAAGGTTAAGTCAGTTGGGGAACTGCTTAACCGTGGTAACTGGCTTTCGCAGA
GCACAGCAACCAAATCTGTCCTTCCAGTGTAGCCGGACTTTGGCGCACACTTCAAGAGCAACCGCGTGTT
TAGCTAAACAAATCCTCTGCGAACTCCCAGTTACCAATGGCTGCTGCCAGTGGCGTTTTACCGTGCTTTT
CCGGGTTGGACTCAAGTGAACAGTTACCGGATAAGGCGCAGCAGTCGGGCTGAACGGGGAGTTCTTGCTT
ACAGCCCAGCTTGGAGCGAACGACCTACACCGAGCCGAGATACCAGTGTGTGAGCTATGAGAAAGCGCCA
CACTTCCCGTAAGGGAGAAAGGCGGAACAGGTATCCGGTAAACGGCAGGGTCGGAACAGGAGAGCGCAAG
AGGGAGCGACCCGCCGGAAACGGTGGGGATCTTTAAGTCCTGTCGGGTTTCGCCCGTACTGTCAGATTCA
TGGTTGAGCCTCACGGCTCCCACAGATGCACCGGAAAAGCGTCTGTTTATGTGAACTCTGGCAGGAGGGC
GGAGCCTATGGAAAAACGCCACCGGCGCGGCCCTGCTGTTTTGCCTCACATGTTAGTCCCCTGCTTATCC
ACGGAATCTGTGGGTAACTTTGTATGTGTCCGCAGCGCCCGCCGCAGTCTCACGCCCGGAGCGTAGCGAC
CGAGTGAGCTAGCTATTTGTTTATTTTTCTAAATACATTCAAATATGTATCCGCTCATGAGACAATAACC
CTGATAAATGCTTCAATAATATTGAAAAAGGAAGAGTATGAGGGAAGCGGTGATCGCCGAAGTATCGACT
CAACTATCAGAGGTAGTTGGCGTCATCGAGCGCCATCTCGAACCGACGTTGCTGGCCGTACATTTGTACG
GCTCCGCAGTGGATGGCGGCCTGAAGCCACACAGTGATATTGATTTGCTGGTTACGGTGACCGTAAGGCT
TGATGAAACAACGCGGCGAGCTTTGATCAACGACCTTTTGGAAACTTCGGCTTCCCCTGGAGAGAGCGAG
ATTCTCCGCGCTGTAGAAGTCACCATTGTTGTGCACGACGACATCATTCCGTGGCGTTATCCAGCTAAGC
GCGAACTGCAATTTGGAGAATGGCAGCGCAATGACATTCTTGCAGGTATCTTCGAGCCAGCCACGATCGA
CATTGATCTGGCTATCTTGCTGACAAAAGCAAGAGAACATAGCGTTGCCTTGGTAGGTCCAGCGGCGGAG
GAACTCTTTGATCCGGTTCCTGAACAGGATCTATTTGAGGCGCTAAATGAAACCTTAACGCTATGGAACT
CGCCGCCCGACTGGGCTGGCGATGAGCGAAATGTAGTGCTTACGTTGTCCCGCATTTGGTACAGCGCAGT
AACCGGCAAAATCGCGCCGAAGGATGTCGCTGCCGACTGGGCAATGGAGCGCCTGCCGGCCCAGTATCAG
CCCGTCATACTTGAAGCTAGACAGGCTTATCTTGGACAAGAAGAAGATCGCTTGGCCTCGCGCGCAGATC
AGTTGGAAGAATTTGTCCACTACGTGAAAGGCGAGATCACCAAGGTAGTCGGCAAATAATGTCTAACAAT
TCGTTCAAGCCGAGGGGCCGCAAGATCCGGCCACGATGACCCGGTCGTCGGTTCAGGGCAGGGTCGTTAA
ATAGCCGCTTATGTCTATTGCTGGTTTACCGGTTTATTGACTACCGGAAGCAGTGTGACCGTGTGCTTCT
CAAATGCCTGAGGTTTCAGCAAAAAACCCCTCAAGACCCGTTTAGAGGCCCCAAGGGGTTATGCTAGTTA
TTGCTCAGCGGTGGCAGCAGCCTAGGTTAATTAGCCGCTGCTGTGGTGATGATGGTGATGGCTTCCGCCG
GTGAAAACACGACGGCTACGGATCAGGTTCTCACGCAGATAGTACGCACGCGCGCTGCCGGTTTCCACAA
TACCGCTCAGCAGGGTCATGCAGCTGTTGTACATTTTACGGCTCAGGATGCCACGGTTCTCAATCTGCAG
ATAACGACCAATCGCCATTTCCAGGTAGAACGCGGTGTTGATTTGTTTATCAATCAGCTTGCTGTTCATG
ATCAGTTTCTCCGCCAGGATGTGAATGCCTTCGTCAAAGAAGATGTGGTGGAAGTGATAAATCAGGCTGC
TCAGCGCCATAAAAACGTGGCTGTTGTTGCCGCTGATCTTCGCAAAGTCCAGAATGTGCACGCTACCGTA
CGCGATGTCACGCGCTTCGTTCTCGTGGCCCTGCCAACGGGTATCCGCATACAGCATACCACGCAGCAGC
TGGTTCAGGTCGCTTTGGATACCGCTGTACTGCTCGTTAACATCTTTCAGCGCAATCTTGTGCGCCTCCG
GCGCCAGCATCAGCCAGAATTCCCACAGGCTCTCCAGGTCTTCCGCTTTCTCCATCGCGATGTGAAACAG
CAGCTTGGTCATATAAACAATACGCGGCGCGGTGCTGCAACCTTCCAGCAGCAGGGTTTTAAACGGCACG
AAACCGGTCTTACGGGTGTGGATGAAGTGCTCCGCAAAGCAGTTGGTGATCTGCTTACGAATGTCGTGTT
GGATGGTTTCGTCATCGTGGTTGCTTTTGTGACGCTTATATTCCTCATCAAAGGTGAAGTGAACGATTTT
CTTGTACAGGTTAATCAGCAGCGGGTTGTCCACGCAGAACGGGATCATCAGAATCGGCAGGTGGATGTGC
CAGCTGCTGTGGGTTTTCAGGCTGATGTTCTCAATCAGCGGCGGGGTGGTGTTAAAGAATTCCTCACGGA
AGCTGGTGATCAGGTAGCTCCAGTGCGCCTTCGCCTGCGCCAGCTCGGTATCGCTATACAGGTAAAAACG
TTGGCTGTTGATGTTTTCTTTCTTAAAACGCGCGAACATGGTCGCACCATAAATGCACTGGAACGCCAGG
GTCGGGTGGGTGGTCCACAGAAACTCACGCACGCCTTTCGCCGCGTACTCGCCGATGTCAATGTTTTCGT
GGGTCAGCGCGATCGCCAGGGTGAACTTCAGTTCGTTCAGTTCCTCGTCGTTTTTAACATAACGGAACAG
CTTCGGCAGCACGAACGCGCACGCACCGCTACCATAGCTGTCGGTTTTATCGTGCAGGCTCAGGCCGTTG
ATGCAGTCCGCGTTCATGATAATGCACTCGATAATGATTTTCTTGCACCAGTTCTTCTCGTCCTCGCTCA
GGTTTTCGAACAGGTCACGGGTGCAAACCGCCGCGGTCTTGGTGATGGTACCAATAACCATCACCGGGTT
GTCCACCTCGTTGTTCTGAAATTTATCGAACAGGTACTTCGCCGCGGTCAGCGCTTCGGTGTGGCTGTTA
AAGTAGGTGTTGTTGATGTTTTCCTCGAAGCTTTTACGGCTCCACAGAAACAGCTTGTTGATCAGGCTGT
TTTGGGTGTGGGTCGCGCTGTGCTCGTCGTGAATTTGCTGCAGATCTTCCGGCAGCTCCGGGTTGCTCTG
CGCAATGATACGGCTGTTTTCCTTGTCCGCGGTGAAGCTCCAGGTACGGGTATCCGCACGGTGAACCAGA
AAACGCAGGTTCTCGTCGTTGCTTTCCAGGCTCAGCGCGATCAGGCTGTCCACAATTTTCAGGGTATCCG
CTTTGTTCTTGCCGCTCAGCTGCAGACGGGTCAGCAGGCTTTCCAGGGTCTCCTTACGCCACGGACGCAG
CGCCGCAATACGACGCTCCTCAACATAGGTGTCGTTCATAATATCGTTGTGGAACATGTTGCTAAACCAG
TTCTGCTCGCTGCCACCACGTTCGTTCACCAGACGTTGGATGTCCAGGTTGTAGAACTCCGGGCAACGCA
GGATCGGAAACGCCGCTTTGCTAATCTTGTCCGGGAAACCGGTCGCAACGCTCGCCAGCACGCTGGTCGG
CATAACGCTGTTGCTGCTCAGCAGGATGTAGTTAAACAGCCACTCAATGGTGTCGTTCTTCTCCAGGCTG
TCCAGGCTATCGATCAGCCAGTTCTCCAGCGCCATCAGCGCGCATTGCAGAATATACGGCAGGGTGCTGT
GGCCACGGTAACCTTTCCACAGGTGCGGGCTGCTGAACTGGGTAACCACGGTGCCGTCGTTCAGGGTCAG
CTCAACGTTCTTCACCAGGGTTTCATCGCTCATGAAACCGCTGCTACGGGTCGCAAATTCGCTGGTGCTA
TATTTCTTCGCGGTTTTGTTGCACAGGTCAATGATAAAATCCAGCGCCTTACGCGGGTGGAAGTGCAGCA
GGTATTTAAACGGGCCCTTCGCACCGCTCGCCGGAAAGAAGTCGCTCTCACGGTTCAGGCCGAAATACTG
ATCCACACCGGTGGTTTGTTTGTAAAAGATGCTGTCATCGTCTTCAATGTTGTCTTGCAGCCACTCGTGA
CGCGCCAGACGTTCGATGAAATCCGGACGGTACTTGCACAGAATCGGAACGTTCAGACCGATCAGGCTCT
GGTTAATCAGATACTCCACGTAGTGCAGACGACGGTGGCTGGTGTCCGGGATGAAAACCTCTTTATCCAT
CAGCAGGTCAAATTCATCCACGATGGTCGGGCTCAGCTTCAGCAGCAGGCTAATAACTTTCTCACGCTTA
TATTCGTCCTCACGCGCGTAGCTATCTTTCAGCGGTTCCAGCAGCCAGATCGCCAGCAGGCCCACTTTAC
GGCTAATGTCCGGATAGTTATCGCTGATGTTCAGAATGCTAACCCAGCTGTTCAGCATCTCAATGATGTG
GATGCTGGTGCTGTTCACCAGCTCGTTCTGGTTTTCAAAGATGAAGTTAATCAGCGCGTCCCAGCAGATA
CCATACGGTTGCAGGTACAGGGTTTTGCTAATTTCCTGCTCCTCTTTTTCCAGCTCTTGGTTGTACAGGG
TCTTCGGTTGCTGGCAGGTCATACGCAGGATGAACAGAACACGAATCAGCAGCAGGTTTTTGTTGCTCAG
CAGCTGGGTACGGAACATCTTCAGAAAGATGTTCACCGCGTCGCTTTGCAGGATCGCGGTAATGGTCTCA
TCTTTCCAATAGCTCGCAATGCTCGCGTCGGTCAGAACCTTGTAGATGAAATCGTTGATTTCCTTGTTCT
CCTTGATGTTACGGCTCAGCCACAGACGATACGCACGGTTGATGCTCGGCTCGTCGCCAATCTGTTCAAA
GAATTTGTTCGGAACCAGGAAGTTTTCCACGTACTCGTTGTCGATAAAAATATCCAGCGCCCAGTCCTCC
AGCACATCGTGGCTCGGGCTGATCAGGTTCAGACGTTCGTGACGTTGAATCAGGTTGTCTTCCTCCAGCT
TCGCAATGATTTCCGGATCGAACGCATCGTCCAGGATACCAACCACCATTTTCTTCGCACGCTGTTTCGC
GATGTCAATAAAGGTACGTTTACGCTTCGCCGGCATGCCACCACGACGGTCGGTCTCTTTCGCGATAACG
CTGCTCCAAATGATTTCACGGAAATCACGTTCGGTGCCCTCGGTGTGAAATTGCGCACCGTTTTTCAGCG
CACGAACCGCCACGTCGATAAAGAACGGCACCTTCAGCAGATCGGTCAGACGTTTGTTCTCAATCAGCTT
TTCCAGCTCCGGAATTTTGTGGCAGATTTCGCTCAGTTGCTGGTACTCCAGCGCCTTGATTTCAACGTTG
CAATAATCAATACCGCTCGGCTGCAGGTAGTTGAAGATCAGTTGCTGGGTCGCATAGTCACGGCCGGTCG
CAATCACGGTCCAACCGTTCTGGTTTTTGATGAAGTGCAGCAGATCAATAAACGCGTTTTGGTAGGTCAG
CTCCAGAACCTTTTCCACGCTCTCAATGATCAGGATTTTTTCCTTCAGCAGGCTGAACTCGCCCGCAATT
TCCGCCAGGCTGCAGCTCATACCCAGCGCGGTAAAAACGTCGTTCAGGTGGCTCTTGTCCAGATCCTCGG
TACGCAGATAAAAGAACGGCACGTCTTTGTACTTGGTGCTGATGAAATCTTTAACAATGCCGCTCTTGCC
CACACCACGGATACCGGTAACAAACACGAAACGGCTCTCCTGGCATTTCTTTTCAATCTCCGCCAGTTGT
TCGTTACGGTTGATGTGAATGCCGCAAATACGGTTGCTGATGCCGGTATAAATGTAGGTACCACGTTCCT
GCAGTTTACGGATGTCGTCCTTGATGTTTTTCTTGTGAACCTTGTTGAACAGGGTCTTCAGATCGTGCGG
GATGTTTTCCTCGCTCAGAATACCCGCGTTTTGGTTAAAGTTCTGAATGGTGGTAATGATTTTGCTCAGC
ACCAGCGGCGGCGCCTCATCGCTGTTGTTTTGGATCTGGCTGCACAGCAGGCTCGCAACCACGCTGAAGC
TGCTGTCCAGATCGTAGCTAATCAGGTGGAAGCTCTTCAGAAAGCTCCACAGGAAGGTATCGTCGATTTC
GCTAATGTTGCTCGCGTGACGCAGGTGCAGACGGAAGTTCTCGATTTTCTTCAGTTTCGCTTCGCTGCTA
AAGCCCTTGGTCTGAACTTTCTTCATGAAATCCTCCGCGCTCAGCGCAAATTTCGCCCATTCCAGGATCG
GCAGGGTGTTGTGAATGTCGGTCTTTTGCAGCGGACCGGTGATCAGAACAATCACGTCGTGATCCATTTT
GAAGTTGTCGCTCTTAAAATCCTGCCACGCGCTCGCGATCACTTCCGCGAACACGCTATCCGGGCTCTCG
CTCAGGGTGATTTCGTGTTTAATCTGCGCAAACAGCTTGCCCTCTTGACCGTCGCTATCTTCCGCAACGA
TCACGAAATCGTCGGTGTTGCTGCCGTCGTATTTGTTTTGAAAACGAATCTGCTTCGCACGCATGCTTTG
GCTCAGGCACGGCACGCTGCTACCGGTCAGGATGCTCAGCGCAAACGCCGCTTGAACACGGGTCTCAAAG
TTCACGCCACCGCCACCGGTGCTGAACGGGTTGCTTTGTTTCTTCAGGTTTTCGTTCATGGTATATCTCC
TTATTAAAGTTAAACAAAATTATTTCTACAGGGGAATTGTTATCCGCTCACAATTCCCCTATAGTGAGTC
GTATTAATTTCCTAATGCAGGAGTCGCATAAGGGAGAGCGTCGAGATCCCGGACACCATCGAATGGCGCA
AAACCTTTCGCGGTATGGCATGATAGCGCCCGGAAGAGAGTCAATTCAGGGTGGTGAATGTGAAACCAGT
AACGTTATACGATGTCGCAGAGTATGCCGGTGTCTCTTATCAGACCGTTTCCCGCGTGGTGAACCAGGCC
AGCCACGTTTCTGCGAAAACGCGGGAAAAAGTGGAAGCGGCGATGGCGGAGCTGAATTACATTCCCAACC
GCGTGGCACAACAACTGGCGGGCAAACAGTCGTTGCTGATTGGCGTTGCCACCTCCAGTCTGGCCCTGCA
CGCGCCGTCGCAAATTGTCGCGGCGATTAAATCTCGCGCCGATCAACTGGGTGCCAGCGTGGTGGTGTCG
ATGGTAGAACGAAGCGGCGTCGAAGCCTGTAAAGCGGCGGTGCACAATCTTCTCGCGCAACGCGTCAGTG
GGCTGATCATTAACTATCCGCTGGATGACCAGGATGCCATTGCTGTGGAAGCTGCCTGCACTAATGTTCC
GGCGTTATTTCTTGATGTCTCTGACCAGACACCCATCAACAGTATTATTTTCTCCCATGAAGACGGTACG
CGACTGGGCGTGGAGCATCTGGTCGCATTGGGTCACCAGCAAATCGCGCTGTTAGCGGGCCCATTAAGTT
CTGTCTCGGCGCGTCTGCGTCTGGCTGGCTGGCATAAATATCTCACTCGCAATCAAATTCAGCCGATAGC
GGAACGGGAAGGCGACTGGAGTGCCATGTCCGGTTTTCAACAAACCATGCAAATGCTGAATGAGGGCATC
GTTCCCACTGCGATGCTGGTTGCCAACGATCAGATGGCGCTGGGCGCAATGCGCGCCATTACCGAGTCCG
GGCTGCGCGTTGGTGCGGACATCTCGGTAGTGGGATACGACGATACCGAAGACAGCTCATGTTATATCCC
GCCGTTAACCACCATCAAACAGGATTTTCGCCTGCTGGGGCAAACCAGCGTGGACCGCTTGCTGCAACTC
TCTCAGGGCCAGGCGGTGAAGGGCAATCAGCTGTTGCCCGTCTCACTGGTGAAAAGAAAAACCACCCTGG
CGCCCAATACGCAAACCGCCTCTCCCCGCGCGTTGGCCGATTCATTAATGCAGCTGGCACGACAGGTTTC
CCGACTGGAAAGCGGGCAGTGAGCGCAACGCAATTAATGTAAGTTAGCTCACTCATTAGGCACCGGGATC
TCGACCGATGCCCTTGAGAGCCTTCAACCCAGTCAGCTCCTTCCGGTGGGCGCGGGGCATGACTAACATG
AGAATTACAACTTATATCGTATGGGGCTGACTTCAGGTGCTACATTTGAAGAGATAAATTGCACTGAAAT
CTAGAGCGGTTCAGTAGAAAAGATCAAAGGATCTTCTTGAGATCCTTTTTTTCTGCGCGTAATCTTTTGC
CCTGTAAACGAAAAAAC
Features (pLannotate 1.2.2; 14 found; start..end, strand, type, name):
     57..738     +  rep_origin     CloDF13 ori (fragment): Plasmids containing the CloDF13 (CDF) origin of replication can be propagated in E. coli cells that contain additional plasmids with compatible origins.
    786..877     +  promoter       AmpR promoter: bla
    878..1669    +  CDS            SmR: aminoglycoside adenylyltransferase (Murphy, 1985); aadA; confers resistance to spectinomycin and streptomycin
   1840..1887    -  terminator     T7 terminator: transcription terminator for bacteriophage T7 RNA polymerase
   1895..1912    -  CDS            SET1 (fragment): solubility-enhancement tag derived from T7 phage gene 10B
   7066..7088    -  RBS            RBS: efficient ribosome binding site from bacteriophage T7 gene 10 (Olins and Rangwala, 1989)
   7103..7127    -  protein_bind   lac operator: The lac repressor binds to the lac operator to inhibit transcription in E. coli. This inhibition can be relieved by adding lactose or isopropyl-β-D-thiogalactopyranoside (IPTG). lac repressor encoded by lacI
   7128..7146    -  promoter       T7 promoter: promoter for bacteriophage T7 RNA polymerase
   7149..7184    +  CDS            TcR (fragment): tetracycline efflux protein; tet; confers resistance to tetracycline
   7192..7269    +  promoter       lacI promoter: lacI
   7270..8352    +  CDS            lacI: lac repressor; lacI; The lac repressor binds to the lac operator to inhibit transcription in E. coli. This inhibition can be relieved by adding lactose or isopropyl-β-D-thiogalactopyranoside (IPTG).
   8365..8386    +  protein_bind   CAP binding site: CAP binding activates transcription in the presence of cAMP. E. coli catabolite activator protein
   8401..8465    +  CDS            TcR (fragment): tetracycline efflux protein; tet; confers resistance to tetracycline
   8562..32      +  rep_origin     CloDF13 ori (fragment) (across the origin): Plasmids containing the CloDF13 (CDF) origin of replication can be propagated in E. coli cells that contain additional plasmids with compatible origins.
