[The description below was written by a language model from this plasmid's Addgene catalogue record and pLannotate feature annotations shown in this document.]
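Description:
pCDF-KpAvs4 is a bacterial expression plasmid built on the pCDF-1b backbone for producing the Avs4 protein of Klebsiella pneumoniae (strain UNMC_8078) in E. coli. It replicates from the CloDF13 (CDF) origin, a low-copy origin that is compatible with other common origin types, so the plasmid can be maintained alongside additional plasmids in the same cell. Selection is through the aadA aminoglycoside adenylyltransferase gene (SmR), which confers spectinomycin and streptomycin resistance. The catalogue lists a total size of 8,562 bp, while the sequenced record is slightly longer at 8,627 nt.

The payload is a codon-optimized KpAvs4 open reading frame of about 5.1 kb, inserted by Gibson assembly and carrying a C-terminal His tag for affinity purification or detection. The feature table does not annotate the insert itself, but it corresponds to the large unannotated stretch on the reverse strand between the T7 gene 10 ribosome binding site and the T7 terminator. Transcription is driven by a T7 promoter followed by a lac operator, and the plasmid carries lacI under its own promoter. Expression therefore requires a host supplying T7 RNA polymerase and is repressed until relieved by IPTG or lactose. The short "SET1" hit next to the terminator and the small "TcR" fragments are very short matches, most likely annotation artefacts or backbone remnants rather than functional elements.

The associated publication concerns prokaryotic innate immunity through pattern recognition of conserved viral proteins. That context fits use of the plasmid for inducible expression and purification of KpAvs4, possibly with partner proteins expressed from compatible plasmids, although the record itself states only the codon-optimized, His-tagged design.
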