Addgene plasmid #188807: pCDF-KpAvs4
Purpose: Codon optimized KpAvs4 with C-terminal His tag
Depositing lab: Feng Zhang. Depositing organization: Broad Institute. Publication: Prokaryotic innate immunity through pattern recognition of conserved viral proteins. Gao LA, Wilkinson ME, Strecker J, Makarova KS, Macrae RK, Koonin EV, Zhang F. Science. 2022 Aug 12;377(6607):eabm4096. doi: 10.1126/science.abm4096. Epub 2022 Aug 12. PubMed 35951700.
Backbone
  Vector backbone: pCDF-1b
  Backbone size w/o insert (bp): 3423
  Total vector size (bp): 8562
  Vector type: Bacterial Expression
Growth in bacteria
  Bacterial resistance: Spectinomycin, 50 μg/mL
  Growth temperature: 37°C
  Growth strain: DH5alpha
  Copy number: Low Copy
Gene/Insert
  Gene/Insert name: KpAvs4
  Species: Klebsiella pneumoniae UNMC_8078
  Insert size (bp): 5139
  GenBank ID: WP_087775949.1
  Promoter: T7
  Tag / fusion protein: His (C terminal on insert)
  Cloning method: Gibson Cloning
  Sequencing primers: 5′ N/A
Terms and licenses: Academic/Nonprofit Terms; Industry Terms: Not Available to Industry
How to cite: pCDF-KpAvs4 was a gift from Feng Zhang (Addgene plasmid # 188807 ; http://n2t.net/addgene:188807 ; RRID:Addgene_188807)
